>Addgene plasmid #233951 | makeTCR_Hs.TRAV10 | addgene full sequence | sequence record 468278 | Addgene NGS Result
CGTCTCAGATGAAAAAGCATCTGACGACCTTCTTGGTGATTTTGTGGCTTTATTTTTATAGGGGGAATGG
CAAAAACCAAGTGGAGCAGAGTCCTCAGTCCCTGATCATCCTGGAGGGAAAGAACTGCACTCTTCAATGC
AATTATACAGTGAGCCCCTTCAGCAACTTAAGGTGGTATAAGCAAGATACGGGGAGAGGTCCTGTTTCCC
TGACAATCATGACTTTCAGTGAGAACACAAAGTCGAACGGAAGATATACAGCAACTCTGGATGCAGACAC
AAAGCAAAGCTCTCTGCACATCACAGCCTCCCAGCTCAGCGATTCAGCCTCCTACATCTGTTGAGACGCA
GGGAAGATGGCCGCGAAGAAAACGTCATAGCTGTTTCCTGACTGACCATTTAAATCATACCTGACCTCCA
TAGCAGAAAGTCAAAAGCCTCCGACCGGAGGCTTTTGACTTGATCGGCACGTAAGAGGTTCCAACTTTCA
CCATAATGAAATAAGATCACTACCGGGCGTATTTTTTGAGTTATCGAGATTTTCAGGAGCTAAGGAAGCT
AAAATGGAGAAAAAAATCACTGGATATACCACCGTTGATATATCCCAATGGCATCGTAAAGAACATTTTG
AGGCATTTCAGTCAGTTGCTCAATGTACCTATAACCAGACCGTTCAGCTGGATATTACGGCCTTTTTAAA
GACCGTAAAGAAAAATAAGCACAAGTTTTATCCGGCCTTTATTCACATTCTTGCCCGCCTGATGAATGCT
CATCCGGAATTTCGTATGGCAATGAAAGACGGTGAGCTGGTGATATGGGATAGTGTTCACCCTTGTTACA
CCGTTTTCCATGAGCAAACTGAAACGTTTTCATCGCTCTGGAGTGAATACCACGACGATTTCCGGCAGTT
TCTACACATATATTCGCAAGATGTGGCGTGTTACGGTGAAAACCTGGCCTATTTCCCTAAAGGGTTTATT
GAGAATATGTTTTTTGTCTCAGCCAATCCCTGGGTGAGTTTCACCAGTTTTGATTTAAACGTGGCCAATA
TGGACAACTTCTTCGCCCCCGTTTTCACCATGGGCAAATATTATACGCAAGGCGACAAGGTGCTGATGCC
GCTGGCGATTCAGGTTCATCATGCCGTTTGTGATGGCTTCCATGTCGGCAGAATGCTTAATGAATTACAA
CAGTACTGCGATGAGTGGCAGGGCGGGGCGTAATGAGGGCCCAAATGTAATCACCTGGCTCACCTTCGGG
TGGGCCTTTCTGCGTTGCTGGCGTTTTTCCATAGGCTCCGCCCCCCTGACGAGCATCACAAAAATCGATG
CTCAAGTCAGAGGTGGCGAAACCCGACAGGACTATAAAGATACCAGGCGTTTCCCCCTGGAAGCTCCCTC
GTGCGCTCTCCTGTTCCGACCCTGCCGCTTACCGGATACCTGTCCGCCTTTCTCCCTTCGGGAAGCGTGG
CGCTTTCTCATAGCTCACGCTGTAGGTATCTCAGTTCGGTGTAGGTCGTTCGCTCCAAGCTGGGCTGTGT
GCACGAACCCCCCGTTCAGCCCGACCGCTGCGCCTTATCCGGTAACTATCGTCTTGAGTCCAACCCGGTA
AGACACGACTTATCGCCACTGGCAGCAGCCACTGGTAACAGGATTAGCAGAGCGAGGTATGTAGGCGGTG
CTACAGAGTTCTTGAAGTGGTGGCCTAACTACGGCTACACTAGAAGAACAGTATTTGGTATCTGCGCTCT
GCTGAAGCCAGTTACCTCGGAAAAAGAGTTGGTAGCTCTTGATCCGGCAAACAAACCACCGCTGGTAGCG
GTGGTTTTTTTGTTTGCAAGCAGCAGATTACGCGCAGAAAAAAAGGATCTCAAGAAGATCCTTTGATTTT
CTACCGAAGAAAGGCCCACCCGTGAAGGTGAGCCAGTGAGTTGATTGCAGTCCAGTTACGCTGGAGTCTG
AGGCTCGTCCTGAATGATATCAAGCTTGAATTCGTTTGTAAAACGACGGCCAGTGCTAACCGTATCGCAT
TGGCCATACCTACA
Features (pLannotate 1.2.2; 8 found; start..end, strand, type, name):
      9..341     +  CDS            TRAV10: TVA10_HUMAN - Protein inferred from homology: Swiss-Prot protein existence level 3. V region of the variable domain of T cell receptor (TR) alpha chain that participates in the antigen recognition (PubMed:24600447). Alpha-beta T cell receptors are antigen specific receptors which are essential to the immune response and are present on the cell surface of T lymphocytes. Recognize peptide-major histocompatibility (MH) (pMH) complexes that are displayed by antigen presenting cells (APC), a prerequisite for efficient T cell adaptive immunity against pathogens (PubMed:25493333). Binding of alpha-be
    429..460     +  terminator     tonB terminator: bidirectional E. coli tonB-P14 transcription terminator
    461..563     +  promoter       cat promoter: promoter of the E. coli cat gene encoding chloramphenicol acetyltransferase
    564..1220    +  CDS            cat: CAT_ECOLX - Experimental evidence at protein level: Swiss-Prot protein existence level 1. This enzyme is an effector of chloramphenicol resistance in bacteria. From Escherichia coli. This protein is used as a marker in many commonly used cloning vectors, such as pACYC184.
   1247..1274    +  terminator     T7Te terminator: phage T7 early transcription terminator
   1286..1873    -  rep_origin     ori: high-copy-number ColE1/pMB1/pBR322/pUC origin of replication
   1895..1924    -  terminator     T3Te terminator: phage T3 early transcription terminator
   1996..2015    -  CDS            lacZα (fragment): LacZα fragment of β-galactosidase; lacZ fragment
