[The description below was written by a language model from this plasmid's Addgene catalogue record and pLannotate feature annotations shown in this document.]
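Description:
makeTCR_Hs.TRAV10 is a small synthetic-biology part plasmid (about 2.0 kb) from the makeTCR toolkit, a modular system for single-step assembly of T cell receptor sequences. It is built on the custom pmakeTCR backbone of roughly 1.7 kb and serves only as a bacterial storage and donor vector. It is propagated in E. coli through a high-copy ColE1/pUC-type origin and selected with chloramphenicol, using a cat gene driven by its own cat promoter. Short transcription terminators (tonB, T7Te and T3Te) flank the resistance cassette and the origin, which likely insulates these units from one another and from the insert. A residual fragment of lacZα is also annotated and appears to be a cloning remnant rather than a functional element.

The payload is a 334 bp synthetic segment encoding human TRAV10, the V-region gene segment of the T cell receptor alpha chain variable domain, which contributes to recognition of peptide–MHC complexes. No promoter drives the insert, so the plasmid is not an expression construct on its own. The segment is bounded by defined four-base junctions that are recorded as preserved cloning sites. This fits a design in which the module is released by restriction digestion and ligated in a fixed order with other makeTCR parts, although the record does not name the enzyme used or the partner modules. M13 forward and reverse primer sites flank the insert for sequence verification. The stated use is to supply the TRAV10 module when assembling full TCR chains with the makeTCR platform.
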