Addgene plasmid #233951: makeTCR_Hs.TRAV10
Purpose: Hs TRAV gene for makeTCR assembly
Depositing lab: Michael Platten. Depositing organization: Deutsches Krebsforschungszentrum (DKFZ). Publication: makeTCR: A Modular Platform for Rapid, Flexible, Scalable, Single-Step T Cell Receptor Synthesis. Hamberger M, Neuhoff M-T, Pietrantonio SV, Boschert T, Maldonado Torres C, Errerd A, Tan CL, Lindner JM, Platten M, Green EW. bioRxiv 2025.04.27.647198 10.1101/2025.04.27.647198.
Backbone
  Vector backbone: pmakeTCR
  Backbone manufacturer: custom
  Backbone size w/o insert (bp): 1710
  Vector type: Synthetic Biology
Growth in bacteria
  Bacterial resistance: Chloramphenicol, 25 μg/mL
  Growth temperature: 37°C
  Growth strain: DH5alpha
  Copy number: High Copy
Gene/Insert
  Gene/Insert name: TRAV10 (alt name: ENSG00000211784)
  Species: H. sapiens (human)
  Insert size (bp): 334
  Entrez Gene: TRAV10 (a.k.a. TCRAV10S1, TCRAV24S1)
  Promoter: n/a
  Cloning method: Restriction Enzyme; 5′ cloning site GATG (not destroyed); 3′ cloning site CTGT (not destroyed)
  Sequencing primers: 5′ M13 (-21) Forward; 3′ M13 Reverse
Resource information
  A portion of this plasmid was derived from a plasmid made by: synthetic
Terms and licenses: Academic/Nonprofit Terms; Industry Terms: Not Available to Industry
Depositor comments: Please visit https://doi.org/10.1101/2025.04.27.647198 for bioRxiv preprint.
How to cite: makeTCR_Hs.TRAV10 was a gift from Michael Platten (Addgene plasmid # 233951 ; http://n2t.net/addgene:233951 ; RRID:Addgene_233951)
